Addgene plasmid #47939: pClneoMyc MOB1 T74A
Purpose: expresses Myc tagged human MOB1 containing T74A mutation
Depositing lab: Yutaka Hata. Depositing organization: Institute of Science Tokyo. Publication: Roles of mammalian sterile 20-like kinase 2-dependent phosphorylations of Mps one binder 1B in the activation of nuclear Dbf2-related kinases. Bao Y, Sumita K, Kudo T, Withanage K, Nakagawa K, Ikeda M, Ohno K, Wang Y, Hata Y. Genes Cells. 2009 Dec;14(12):1369-81. doi: 10.1111/j.1365-2443.2009.01354.x. Epub 2009 Nov 16. PubMed 19919647.
Backbone
  Vector backbone: pCI-neo
  Backbone manufacturer: Promega
  Vector type: Mammalian Expression
  Selectable markers: Neomycin (select with G418)
Growth in bacteria
  Bacterial resistance: Ampicillin, 100 μg/mL
  Growth temperature: 37°C
  Growth strain: DH5alpha
  Copy number: High Copy
Gene/Insert
  Gene/Insert name: MOB1A
  Species: H. sapiens (human)
  Mutation: T74A
  Entrez Gene: MOB1A (a.k.a. C2orf6, MATS1, MOB1, MOBK1B, MOBKL1B, Mob4B)
  Promoter: CMV
  Tag / fusion protein: Myc (N terminal on backbone)
  Cloning method: Restriction Enzyme; 5′ cloning site MluI (unknown if destroyed); 3′ cloning site SalI (unknown if destroyed)
  Sequencing primers: 5′ CMV-F; 3′ T3
Terms and licenses: Academic/Nonprofit Terms; Industry Terms: Not Available to Industry
How to cite: pClneoMyc MOB1 T74A was a gift from Yutaka Hata (Addgene plasmid # 47939 ; http://n2t.net/addgene:47939 ; RRID:Addgene_47939)
