[The description below was written by a language model from this plasmid's Addgene catalogue record.]
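Description:
pClneoMyc MOB1 T74A is a mammalian expression plasmid built on the commercial pCI-neo backbone, modified to carry an N-terminal Myc epitope tag upstream of the cloning site. It is maintained in E. coli as a high-copy plasmid under ampicillin selection. It also carries a neomycin resistance marker, so transfected mammalian cells can be selected with G418, for example to derive stable lines. No feature table accompanies the record, so details such as the origin of replication, polyadenylation signals and any intron elements are not documented here beyond what the backbone name implies.

The insert is human MOB1A (also known as MOB1, MOBKL1B or MATS1), placed between the MluI and SalI sites and fused in frame to the backbone-encoded Myc tag. Transcription is driven by the strong constitutive CMV promoter. The coding sequence carries a T74A substitution, which replaces a threonine with a non-phosphorylatable alanine. MOB1 is a small adaptor protein of the Hippo pathway that binds and helps activate NDR/LATS-family kinases, and it is itself phosphorylated by the upstream MST kinases.

The associated study examined how MST2-dependent phosphorylation of MOB1 contributes to activation of nuclear Dbf2-related kinases. This suggests the construct serves as a phosphorylation-site mutant for comparison with wild-type MOB1, though the record itself states only that it expresses the tagged mutant. The Myc tag allows the exogenous protein to be detected by immunoblotting or immunofluorescence and to be immunoprecipitated for interaction or kinase-activation assays.
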