>Addgene plasmid #47939 | pClneoMyc MOB1 T74A | addgene partial sequence | sequence record 70530 | CMV-F 5'-CGCAAATGGGCGGTAGGCGTG-3'
CGTCAGATCACTAGAAGCTTTATTGCGGTAGTTTATCACAGTTAAATTGCTAACGCAGTCAGTGCTTCTG
ACACAACAGTCTCGAACTTAAGCTGCAGTGACTCTCTTAAGGTAGCCTTGCAGAAGTTGGTCGTGAGGCA
CTGGGCAGGTAAGTATCAAGGTTACAAGACAGGTTTAAGGAGACCAATAGAAACTGGGCTTGTCGAGACA
GAGAAGACTCTTGCGTTTCTGATAGGCACCTATTGGTCTTACTGACATCCACTTTGCCTTTCTCTCCACA
GGTGTCCACTCCCAGTTCAATTACAGCTCTTAAGGCTAGAGTACTTAATACGACTCACTATAGGCTAGCA
GACCCCCCAACATGGAGCAGAAGCTTATCAGCGAGGAGGACCTGCTCGAGGAATTCACGCGTATGAGCTT
CCTCTTCAGCAGCCGCTCTTCTAAAACATTCAAACCAAAGAAGAATATCCCTGAAGGATCTCATCAGTAT
GAACTCTTAAAACATGCAGAAGCAACTCTAGGAAGTGGGAATCTGAGACAAGCTGTTATGTTGCCTGAGG
GAGAGGATCTCAATGAATGGATTGCTGTGAACACTGTGGATTTCTTTAACCAGATCAACATGTTATATGG
AGCTATTACAGAATTCTGCACTGAAGCAAGCTGTCCAGTCATGTCTGCAGGTCCGAGATATGAATATCAC
TGGGCAGATGGTACTAATATTAAAAAGCCAATCAAATGTTCTGCACCAAAATACATTGACTATTTGATGA
CTTGGGTTCAAGATCAGCTTGATGATGAAACTCTTTTTCCTTCTAAGATTGGTGTCCCATTTCCCAAAAA
CTTTATGTCTGTGGCAAAGACTATTCTAAAGCGTCTGTTC
